Addgene plasmid #236719: pCMV5D HA-PPM1M_H flap
Purpose: Expresses PPM1M with PPM1H flap domain sequence
Depositing lab: Suzanne Pfeffer. Depositing organization: Stanford University. Publication: PPM1M, an LRRK2-counteracting, phosphoRab12-preferring phosphatase with a potential link to Parkinson's disease. Chiang CY, Pratuseviciute N, Lin YE, Adhikari A, Yeshaw WM, Flitton C, Sherpa PL, Tonelli F, Rektorova I, Lynch T, Siuda J, Rudzinska-Bar M, Pulyk O, Bauer P, Beetz C, Dickson DW, Ross OA, Wszolek ZK, Fang ZH, Klein C, Zimprich A, Alessi DR, Sammler EM, Pfeffer SR. Cell Rep. 2025 Aug 26;44(8):116031. doi: 10.1016/j.celrep.2025.116031. Epub 2025 Jul 20. PubMed 40690364.
Backbone
  Vector backbone: pCMV5D_H flap
  Backbone size w/o insert (bp): 4987
  Total vector size (bp): 6400
  Vector type: Mammalian Expression
Growth in bacteria
  Bacterial resistance: Ampicillin, 100 μg/mL
  Growth temperature: 37°C
  Growth strain: DH5alpha
  Copy number: High Copy
Gene/Insert
  Gene/Insert name: PPM1M_H flap
  Species: H. sapiens (human)
  Insert size (bp): 1413
  Mutation: PPM1M flap domain replaced with PPM1H flap domain
  Entrez Gene: PPM1M (a.k.a. PP2C-eta, PP2CE, PP2Ceta); PPM1H (a.k.a. ARHCL1, NERPP-2C, URCC2)
  Promoter: CMV
  Tag / fusion protein: HA (N terminal on insert)
  Cloning method: Gibson Cloning
  Sequencing primers: 5′ CGCAAATGGGCGGTAGGCGTG
Terms and licenses: Academic/Nonprofit Terms; Industry Terms: Not Available to Industry
Depositor comments: Please visit https://doi.org/10.1101/2025.03.19.644182 for bioRxiv preprint.
How to cite: pCMV5D HA-PPM1M_H flap was a gift from Suzanne Pfeffer (Addgene plasmid # 236719 ; http://n2t.net/addgene:236719 ; RRID:Addgene_236719)
