[The description below was written by a language model from this plasmid's Addgene catalogue record and pLannotate feature annotations shown in this document.]
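Description:
pCMV5D HA-PPM1M_H flap is a mammalian expression plasmid of about 6.4 kb that produces a chimeric human PPM1M phosphatase in which the native flap domain has been replaced by the corresponding flap domain of the related phosphatase PPM1H. The roughly 1.4 kb insert was assembled into the pCMV5D backbone by Gibson cloning. It sits downstream of the human cytomegalovirus immediate-early enhancer and promoter and is followed by a bovine growth hormone polyadenylation signal, an arrangement suited to strong constitutive expression in transfected mammalian cells. The catalogue records an N-terminal HA epitope tag for detection or immunoprecipitation. The automated annotation finds a short HA-like fragment upstream of the coding region and a second one downstream of it, whose significance the record does not explain. The annotation tool labels the open reading frame as a fragment of rat Ppm1j. This most likely reflects homology among PPM family members, since the catalogue identifies the insert as human PPM1M/PPM1H sequence.

In bacteria the plasmid is maintained at high copy through a ColE1/pUC-type origin and selected with ampicillin via the β-lactamase gene and its own promoter. The backbone also carries an FRT site immediately followed by a hygromycin phosphotransferase coding sequence and an SV40 polyadenylation signal. This layout resembles vectors designed for FLP-mediated integration, although the record does not state that it is used that way. Partial f1 origin, SV40 promoter, lac and ble remnants are also annotated. The associated work concerns PPM1M as an LRRK2-counteracting, phosphoRab12-preferring phosphatase. A flap-swap construct of this kind would fit tests of how the flap domain contributes to substrate preference, though the record does not say so explicitly.
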