Features (pLannotate 1.2.2; 20 found; start..end, strand, type, name):
     28..80      -  misc_feature   bom (fragment): basis of mobility region from pBR322
    235..614     +  enhancer       CMV enhancer: human cytomegalovirus immediate early enhancer
    616..815     +  promoter       CMV promoter: human cytomegalovirus (CMV) immediate early promoter
    863..888     +  CDS            3xHA (fragment): three tandem HA epitope tags
    932..2242    +  CDS            Ppm1j (fragment): PPM1J_RAT - Also known as Ppp2cz. Experimental evidence at protein level: Swiss-Prot protein existence level 1. From Rattus norvegicus (Rat).
   2285..2310    +  CDS            3xHA (fragment): three tandem HA epitope tags
   2358..2582    +  polyA_signal   bGH poly(A) signal: bovine growth hormone polyadenylation signal
   2586..2607    +  promoter       SV40 promoter (fragment): SV40 enhancer and early promoter
   2628..2861    +  rep_origin     f1 ori (fragment) (sequence partly withheld): f1 bacteriophage origin of replication; arrow indicates direction of (+) strand synthesis
   2866..2913    +  protein_bind   FRT: FLP-mediated recombination occurs in the 8-bp core sequence TCTAGAAA (Turan and Bode, 2011). FLP recombinase from the Saccharomyces cerevisiae 2μ plasmid
   2921..3943    +  CDS            HygR: hygromycin B phosphotransferase confers resistance to hygromycin
   3953..4078    +  CDS            ble (fragment): BLE_KLEPN - Experimental evidence at protein level: Swiss-Prot protein existence level 1. Binding protein with a strong affinity to the bleomycin family of antibiotics. Binds to CL990; an antimitotic-antibiotic compound. From Klebsiella pneumoniae.
   4073..4194    +  polyA_signal   SV40 poly(A) signal: SV40 polyadenylation signal
   4267..4283    -  protein_bind   lac operator: The lac repressor binds to the lac operator to inhibit transcription in E. coli. This inhibition can be relieved by adding lactose or isopropyl-β-D-thiogalactopyranoside (IPTG). lac repressor encoded by lacI
   4291..4321    -  promoter       lac promoter: promoter for the E. coli lac operon
   4336..4357    -  protein_bind   CAP binding site: CAP binding activates transcription in the presence of cAMP. E. coli catabolite activator protein
   4370..4462    -  CDS            lacI (fragment): lac repressor; lacI; The lac repressor binds to the lac operator to inhibit transcription in E. coli. This inhibition can be relieved by adding lactose or isopropyl-β-D-thiogalactopyranoside (IPTG).
   4645..5233    -  rep_origin     ori: high-copy-number ColE1/pMB1/pBR322/pUC origin of replication
   5404..6264    -  CDS            AmpR: β-lactamase; bla; confers resistance to ampicillin, carbenicillin, and related antibiotics
   6265..6369    -  promoter       AmpR promoter: bla
>Addgene plasmid #236719 | pCMV5D HA-PPM1M_H flap | addgene full sequence | sequence record 469917 | Addgene NGS Result
GACGGATCGGGAGATCTCCCGATCCCCTATGGTGCACTCTCAGTACAATCTGCTCTGATGCCGCATAGTT
AAGCCAGTATCTGCTCCCTGCTTGTGTGTTGGAGGTCGCTGAGTAGTGCGCGAGCAAAATTTAAGCTACA
ACAAGGCAAGGCTTGACCGACAATTGCATGAAGAATCTGCTTAGGGTTAGGCGTTTTGCGCTGCTTCGCG
ATGTACGGGCCAGATATACGCGTTGACATTGATTATTGACTAGTTATTAATAGTAATCAATTACGGGGTC
ATTAGTTCATAGCCCATATATGGAGTTCCGCGTTACATAACTTACGGTAAATGGCCCGCCTGGCTGACCG
CCCAACGACCCCCGCCCATTGACGTCAATAATGACGTATGTTCCCATAGTAACGCCAATAGGGACTTTCC
ATTGACGTCAATGGGTGGAGTATTTACGGTAAACTGCCCACTTGGCAGTACATCAAGTGTATCATATGCC
AAGTCCGCCCCCTATTGACGTCAATGACGGTAAATGGCCCGCCTGGCATTATGCCCAGTACATGACCTTA
CGGGACTTTCCTACTTGGCAGTACATCTACGTATTAGTCATCGCTATTACCATGGTGATGCGGTTTTGGC
AGTACACCAATGGGCGTGGATAGCGGTTTGACTCACGGGGATTTCCAAGTCTCCACCCCATTGACGTCAA
TGGGAGTTTGTTTTGGCACCAAAATCAACGGGACTTTCCAAAATGTCGTAATAACCCCGCCCCGTTGACG
CAAATGGGCGGTAGGCGTGTACGGTGGGAGGTCTATATAAGCAGAGCTCGTTTAGTGAACCGTCAGAATT
GGCCACCGGATCTGCCGCCATGTACCCATACGATGTGCCAGATTACGCCGGATCCATGTCCGCCGGCTGG
TTCCGGCGCCGCTTCCTGCCTGGGGAGCCGCTCCCCGCGCCGCGTCCACCTGGGCCGCATGCCAGCCCCG
TGCCCTACCGACGGCCCCGCTTCCTTCGCGGCTCCAGCTCCAGCCCCGGGGCGGCCGACGCCTCGCGCCG
CCCAGACTCCCGGCCCGTGCGCAGCCCCGCACGAGGACGCACGCTACCCTGGAATGCAGGCTACGCCGAG
ATTATCAATGCAGAGAAATCTGAATTCAATGAGGATCAAGCCGCCTGTGGGAAGCTGTGCATCCGGAGAT
GTGAGTTTGGGGCTGAAGAAGAGTGGCTGACCCTGTGCCCAGAGGAGTTCCTGACAGGCCATTACTGGGC
ACTGTTCGATGGGCACGGCGGTCCTGCAGCAGCCATCTTGGCTGCCAACACCCTGCACTCCTGCTTGCGC
CGGCAGCTGGAGGCCGTGGTGGAAGGCTTGGTGGCCACTCAGCCCCCCATGCACCTCAATGGCCGCTGCA
TCTGCCCCAGTGACCCTCAGTTTGTGGAGGAAAAGGGCATCAGGGCAGAAGACTTGGTGATCGGGGCATT
GGAGAGTGCCTTTCAGGAATGTGATGAGGTGATCGGGCGGGAGCTGGAGGCCTCAGGCCAGATGGGCGGC
TGCACAGCCCTGGTGGCTGTGTCCCTGCAGGGAAAGCTGTACATGGCCAATGCTGGGGATAGCAGGGCCA
TCTTGGTGCGGAGAGATGAGATACGGCCACTGAGCTCAGAATTTACCCCCGAGACGGAGCGCCAGCGACT
TCAGTACCTGGCATTCATGCAGCCTCACTTGCTGGGAAATGAGTTCACACATTTGGAGTTTCCAAGGAGA
GTACAGAGAAAGGAGCTTGGAAAGAAGATGCTCTACAGGGACTTTAATATGACAGGCTGGGCATACAAAA
CCATTGAGGATGAGGACTTGAAGTTCCCCCTTATATATGGAGAAGGCAAGAAGGCCCGGGTAATGGCAAC
TATTGGAGTGACCAGGGGACTTGGGGACCATGACCTGAAGGTGCATGACTCCAACATCTACATTAAACCA
TTCCTGTCTTCAGCTCCACAGGTGACTGTGCTGGATGTGGACCAGCTGGAGCTACAGGAGGATGATGTGG
TTGTCATGGCAACTGATGGACTCTGGGATGTACTGTCCAACGAGCAGGTGGCATGGCTGGTGCGGAGCTT
CCTCCCTGGGAACCAAGAGGACCCACACAGGTTCTCAAAGCTGGCCCAGATGCTGATACACAGCACACAG
GGAAAGGAAGACAGTCTCACAGAGGAAGGGCAGGTGTCCTACGATGACGTCTCTGTGTTCGTGATTCCCT
TGCACAGTCAGGGCCAAGAGAGCAGTGACCACTGAGCGGCCGCTTACCCATACGATGTGCCAGATTACGC
CTAAGTCGAGTCTAGAGGGCCCGTTTAAACCCGCTGATCAGCCTCGACTGTGCCTTCTAGTTGCCAGCCA
TCTGTTGTTTGCCCCTCCCCCGTGCCTTCCTTGACCCTGGAAGGTGCCACTCCCACTGTCCTTTCCTAAT
AAAATGAGGAAATTGCATCGCATTGTCTGAGTAGGTGTCATTCTATTCTGGGGGGTGGGGTGGGGCAGGA
CAGCAAGGGGGAGGATTGGGAAGACAATAGCAGGCATGCTGGGGATGCGGTGGGCTCTATGGCTTCTGAG
GCGGAAAGAACCAGCTGGGGCTCTAGGGGGTATCCCC
[124 nt withheld, positions 2628-2751]
C
[91 nt withheld, positions 2753-2843]
AGGGTGATGGTTCACGTACCTAGAAGTTCCTATTCCGAAGTTCCTATTCTCTAGAAAGTATAGGAACTTC
CTTGGCCAAAAAGCCTGAACTCACCGCGACGTCTGTCGAGAAGTTTCTGATCGAAAAGTTCGACAGCGTC
TCCGACCTGATGCAGCTCTCGGAGGGCGAAGAATCTCGTGCTTTCAGCTTCGATGTAGGAGGGCGTGGAT
ATGTCCTGCGGGTAAATAGCTGCGCCGATGGTTTCTACAAAGATCGTTATGTTTATCGGCACTTTGCATC
GGCCGCGCTCCCGATTCCGGAAGTGCTTGACATTGGGGAGTTCAGCGAGAGCCTGACCTATTGCATCTCC
CGCCGTGCACAGGGTGTCACGTTGCAAGACCTGCCTGAAACCGAACTGCCCGCTGTTCTGCAGCCGGTCG
CGGAGGCCATGGATGCGATCGCTGCGGCCGATCTTAGCCAGACGAGCGGGTTCGGCCCATTCGGACCGCA
AGGAATCGGTCAATACACTACATGGCGTGATTTCATATGCGCGATTGCTGATCCCCATGTGTATCACTGG
CAAACTGTGATGGACGACACCGTCAGTGCGTCCGTCGCGCAGGCTCTCGATGAGCTGATGCTTTGGGCCG
AGGACTGCCCCGAAGTCCGGCACCTCGTGCACGCGGATTTCGGCTCCAACAATGTCCTGACGGACAATGG
CCGCATAACAGCGGTCATTGACTGGAGCGAGGCGATGTTCGGGGATTCCCAATACGAGGTCGCCAACATC
TTCTTCTGGAGGCCGTGGTTGGCTTGTATGGAGCAGCAGACGCGCTACTTCGAGCGGAGGCATCCGGAGC
TTGCAGGATCGCCGCGGCTCCGGGCGTATATGCTCCGCATTGGTCTTGACCAACTCTATCAGAGCTTGGT
TGACGGCAATTTCGATGATGCAGCTTGGGCGCAGGGTCGATGCGACGCAATCGTCCGATCCGGAGCCGGG
ACTGTCGGGCGTACACAAATCGCCCGCAGAAGCGCGGCCGTCTGGACCGATGGCTGTGTAGAAGTACTCG
CCGATAGTGGAAACCGACGCCCCAGCACTCGTCCGAGGGCAAAGGAATAGCACGTACTACGAGATTTCGA
TTCCACCGCCGCCTTCTATGAAAGGTTGGGCTTCGGAATCGTTTTCCGGGACGCCGGCTGGATGATCCTC
CAGCGCGGGGATCTCATGCTGGAGTTCTTCGCCCACCCCAACTTGTTTATTGCAGCTTATAATGGTTACA
AATAAAGCAATAGCATCACAAATTTCACAAATAAAGCATTTTTTTCACTGCATTCTAGTTGTGGTTTGTC
CAAACTCATCAATGTATCTTATCATGTCTGTATACCGTCGACCTCTAGCTAGAGCTTGGCGTAATCATGG
TCATAGCTGTTTCCTGTGTGAAATTGTTATCCGCTCACAATTCCACACAACATACGAGCCGGAAGCATAA
AGTGTAAAGCCTGGGGTGCCTAATGAGTGAGCTAACTCACATTAATTGCGTTGCGCTCACTGCCCGCTTT
CCAGTCGGGAAACCTGTCGTGCCAGCTGCATTAATGAATCGGCCAACGCGCGGGGAGAGGCGGTTTGCGT
ATTGGGCGCTCTTCCGCTTCCTCGCTCACTGACTCGCTGCGCTCGGTCGTTCGGCTGCGGCGAGCGGTAT
CAGCTCACTCAAAGGCGGTAATACGGTTATCCACAGAATCAGGGGATAACGCAGGAAAGAACATGTGAGC
AAAAGGCCAGCAAAAGGCCAGGAACCGTAAAAAGGCCGCGTTGCTGGCGTTTTTCCATAGGCTCCGCCCC
CCTGACGAGCATCACAAAAATCGACGCTCAAGTCAGAGGTGGCGAAACCCGACAGGACTATAAAGATACC
AGGCGTTTCCCCCTGGAAGCTCCCTCGTGCGCTCTCCTGTTCCGACCCTGCCGCTTACCGGATACCTGTC
CGCCTTTCTCCCTTCGGGAAGCGTGGCGCTTTCTCATAGCTCACGCTGTAGGTATCTCAGTTCGGTGTAG
GTCGTTCGCTCCAAGCTGGGCTGTGTGCACGAACCCCCCGTTCAGCCCGACCGCTGCGCCTTATCCGGTA
ACTATCGTCTTGAGTCCAACCCGGTAAGACACGACTTATCGCCACTGGCAGCAGCCACTGGTAACAGGAT
TAGCAGAGCGAGGTATGTAGGCGGTGCTACAGAGTTCTTGAAGTGGTGGCCTAACTACGGCTACACTAGA
AGAACAGTATTTGGTATCTGCGCTCTGCTGAAGCCAGTTACCTTCGGAAAAAGAGTTGGTAGCTCTTGAT
CCGGCAAACAAACCACCGCTGGTAGCGGTGGTTTTTTTGTTTGCAAGCAGCAGATTACGCGCAGAAAAAA
AGGATCTCAAGAAGATCCTTTGATCTTTTCTACGGGGTCTGACGCTCAGTGGAACGAAAACTCACGTTAA
GGGATTTTGGTCATGAGATTATCAAAAAGGATCTTCACCTAGATCCTTTTAAATTAAAAATGAAGTTTTA
AATCAATCTAAAGTATATATGAGTAAACTTGGTCTGACAGTTACCAATGCTTAATCAGTGAGGCACCTAT
CTCAGCGATCTGTCTATTTCGTTCATCCATAGTTGCCTGACTCCCCGTCGTGTAGATAACTACGATACGG
GAGGGCTTACCATCTGGCCCCAGTGCTGCAATGATACCGCGAGACCCACGCTCACCGGCTCCAGATTTAT
CAGCAATAAACCAGCCAGCCGGAAGGGCCGAGCGCAGAAGTGGTCCTGCAACTTTATCCGCCTCCATCCA
GTCTATTAATTGTTGCCGGGAAGCTAGAGTAAGTAGTTCGCCAGTTAATAGTTTGCGCAACGTTGTTGCC
ATTGCTACAGGCATCGTGGTGTCACGCTCGTCGTTTGGTATGGCTTCATTCAGCTCCGGTTCCCAACGAT
CAAGGCGAGTTACATGATCCCCCATGTTGTGCAAAAAAGCGGTTAGCTCCTTCGGTCCTCCGATCGTTGT
CAGAAGTAAGTTGGCCGCAGTGTTATCACTCATGGTTATGGCAGCACTGCATAATTCTCTTACTGTCATG
CCATCCGTAAGATGCTTTTCTGTGACTGGTGAGTACTCAACCAAGTCATTCTGAGAATAGTGTATGCGGC
GACCGAGTTGCTCTTGCCCGGCGTCAATACGGGATAATACCGCGCCACATAGCAGAACTTTAAAAGTGCT
CATCATTGGAAAACGTTCTTCGGGGCGAAAACTCTCAAGGATCTTACCGCTGTTGAGATCCAGTTCGATG
TAACCCACTCGTGCACCCAACTGATCTTCAGCATCTTTTACTTTCACCAGCGTTTCTGGGTGAGCAAAAA
CAGGAAGGCAAAATGCCGCAAAAAAGGGAATAAGGGCGACACGGAAATGTTGAATACTCATACTCTTCCT
TTTTCAATATTATTGAAGCATTTATCAGGGTTATTGTCTCATGAGCGGATACATATTTGAATGTATTTAG
AAAAATAAACAAATAGGGGTTCCGCGCACATTTCCCCGAAAAGTGCCACCTGACGTC
